Addgene plasmid #178293: pAG414GPD-VuCYP722C(pYL1070)
Purpose: Expresses VuCYP722C from V. unguiculata in Saccharomyces cerevisiae. Centromeric TRP, PGPD-VuCYP722C-TCYC1
Depositing lab: Yanran Li. Depositing organization: University of California, Riverside. Publication: Establishment of strigolactone-producing bacterium-yeast consortium. Wu S, Ma X, Zhou A, Valenzuela A, Zhou K, Li Y. Sci Adv. 2021 Sep 17;7(38):eabh4048. doi: 10.1126/sciadv.abh4048. Epub 2021 Sep 17. PubMed 34533983.
Backbone
  Vector backbone: pAG414GPD-ccdB
  Backbone manufacturer: Susan Lindquist
  Backbone size w/o insert (bp): 7387
  Total vector size (bp): 7244
  Vector type: Yeast Expression
  Selectable markers: TRP1
Growth in bacteria
  Bacterial resistance: Ampicillin, 100 μg/mL
  Growth temperature: 37°C
  Growth strain: DH5alpha
  Copy number: Unknown
Gene/Insert
  Gene/Insert name: VuCYP722C (alt name: VuCYP722C from V. unguiculata)
  Species: Vigna unguiculata
  Insert size (bp): 1485
  GenBank ID: XP_027918387.1
  Promoter: GAP
  Cloning method: Gateway Cloning
  Sequencing primers: 5′ M13 rev; 3′ M13 for
Terms and licenses: Academic/Nonprofit Terms; Industry Terms: Not Available to Industry
How to cite: pAG414GPD-VuCYP722C(pYL1070) was a gift from Yanran Li (Addgene plasmid # 178293 ; http://n2t.net/addgene:178293 ; RRID:Addgene_178293)
