[The description below was written by a language model from this plasmid's Addgene catalogue record and pLannotate feature annotations shown in this document.]
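Description:
pAG414GPD-VuCYP722C (pYL1070) is a low-copy yeast expression plasmid built on the Gateway destination vector pAG414GPD-ccdB. An LR-type recombination has replaced the ccdB cassette with the coding sequence of VuCYP722C, a CYP722C-family cytochrome P450 from cowpea (Vigna unguiculata). It is an E. coli–yeast shuttle vector. In bacteria it replicates from a high-copy ColE1/pUC-type origin and is selected with ampicillin through the bla gene. In Saccharomyces cerevisiae a CEN6/ARS element maintains it as a stable centromeric plasmid, and the TRP1 marker, under its own promoter, complements tryptophan auxotrophy. The pBluescript-derived backbone leaves several remnants: an f1 origin, lac promoter/operator and lacZα fragments, and flanking T3 and T7 promoters. None of these plays a part in yeast expression.

The expression cassette uses the strong constitutive GAP (GPD/TDH3) promoter, followed by attB1, the insert of about 1.5 kb, attB2 and the CYC1 transcription terminator. pLannotate did not label the open reading frame itself, but the gap between the two attB sites matches the catalogued insert size. No epitope tags or reporter fusions are annotated or mentioned in the record. The sequenced record is 7,221 nt, slightly shorter than the 7,244 bp total size listed in the catalogue.

The associated publication describes a bacterium–yeast consortium for producing strigolactones, and the plasmid was deposited to provide constitutive VuCYP722C expression in S. cerevisiae as part of that work. The record does not state which reaction the enzyme catalyses.
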