Features (pLannotate 1.2.2; 23 found; start..end, strand, type, name):
     97..600     -  misc_feature   CEN/ARS: S. cerevisiae CEN6 centromere fused to an autonomously replicating sequence
    637..741     +  promoter       AmpR promoter: bla
    742..1602    +  CDS            AmpR: β-lactamase; bla; confers resistance to ampicillin, carbenicillin, and related antibiotics
   1773..2361    +  rep_origin     ori: high-copy-number ColE1/pMB1/pBR322/pUC origin of replication
   2544..2636    +  CDS            lacI (fragment): lac repressor; lacI; The lac repressor binds to the lac operator to inhibit transcription in E. coli. This inhibition can be relieved by adding lactose or isopropyl-β-D-thiogalactopyranoside (IPTG).
   2649..2670    +  protein_bind   CAP binding site: CAP binding activates transcription in the presence of cAMP. E. coli catabolite activator protein
   2685..2715    +  promoter       lac promoter: promoter for the E. coli lac operon
   2723..2739    +  protein_bind   lac operator: The lac repressor binds to the lac operator to inhibit transcription in E. coli. This inhibition can be relieved by adding lactose or isopropyl-β-D-thiogalactopyranoside (IPTG). lac repressor encoded by lacI
   2784..2802    +  promoter       T3 promoter: promoter for bacteriophage T3 RNA polymerase
   2827..3470    +  promoter       GAP promoter: S. cerevisiae TDH3; promoter for glyceraldehyde-3-phosphate dehydrogenase
   3476..3496    +  misc_feature   MCS (fragment): pBluescript multiple cloning site
   3500..3524    +  protein_bind   attB1: mutant version of attB; recombination site for the Gateway® BP reaction BP Clonase™
   5019..5043    -  protein_bind   attB2: mutant version of attB; recombination site for the Gateway® BP reaction BP Clonase™
   5047..5094    +  misc_feature   MCS (fragment): pBluescript multiple cloning site
   5095..5342    +  terminator     CYC1 terminator: S. cerevisiae CYC1; transcription terminator for CYC1
   5361..5379    -  promoter       T7 promoter: promoter for bacteriophage T7 RNA polymerase
   5387..5542    +  CDS            lacZα (fragment): LacZα fragment of β-galactosidase; lacZ fragment
   5546..5974    +  rep_origin     f1 ori (sequence partly withheld): f1 bacteriophage origin of replication; arrow indicates direction of (+) strand synthesis
   6002..6053    -  misc_feature   bom (fragment): basis of mobility region from pBR322
   6104..6778    -  CDS            TRP1: phosphoribosylanthranilate isomerase, required for tryptophan biosynthesis; S. cerevisiae TRP1; yeast auxotrophic marker
   6779..6926    -  promoter       TRP1 promoter: S. cerevisiae TRP1
   7064..7113    -  misc_feature   bom (fragment): basis of mobility region from pBR322
   7215..29      -  CDS            rop (fragment) (across the origin): Rop protein, which maintains plasmids at low copy number; rop
>Addgene plasmid #178293 | pAG414GPD-VuCYP722C(pYL1070) | addgene full sequence | sequence record 368088 | Addgene NGS Result
TTTTCACCGTCATCACCGAAACGCGCGAGACGAAAGGGCCTCGTGATACGCCTATTTTTATAGGTTAATG
TCATGATAATAATGGTTTCTTAGACGGATCGCTTGCCTGTAACTTACACGCGCCTCGTATCTTTTAATGA
TGGAATAATTTGGGAATTTACTCTGTGTTTATTTATTTTTATGTTTTGTATTTGGATTTTAGAAAGTAAA
TAAAGAAGGTAGAAGAGTTACGGAATGAAGAAAAAAAAATAAACAAAGGTTTAAAAAATTTCAACAAAAA
GCGTACTTTACATATATATTTATTAGACAAGAAAAGCAGATTAAATAGATATACATTCGATTAACGATAA
GTAAAATGTAAAATCACAGGATTTTCGTGTGTGGTCTTCTACACAGACAAGATGAAACAATTCGGCATTA
ATACCTGAGAGCAGGAAGAGCAAGATAAAAGGTAGTATTTGTTGGCGATCCCCCTAGAGTCTTTTACATC
TTCGGAAAACAAAAACTATTTTTTCTTTAATTTCTTTTTTTACTTTCTATTTTTAATTTATATATTTATA
TTAAAAAATTTAAATTATAATTATTTTTATAGCACGTGATGAAAAGGACCCAGGTGGCACTTTTCGGGGA
AATGTGCGCGGAACCCCTATTTGTTTATTTTTCTAAATACATTCAAATATGTATCCGCTCATGAGACAAT
AACCCTGATAAATGCTTCAATAATATTGAAAAAGGAAGAGTATGAGTATTCAACATTTCCGTGTCGCCCT
TATTCCCTTTTTTGCGGCATTTTGCCTTCCTGTTTTTGCTCACCCAGAAACGCTGGTGAAAGTAAAAGAT
GCTGAAGATCAGTTGGGTGCACGAGTGGGTTACATCGAACTGGATCTCAACAGCGGTAAGATCCTTGAGA
GTTTTCGCCCCGAAGAACGTTTTCCAATGATGAGCACTTTTAAAGTTCTGCTATGTGGCGCGGTATTATC
CCGTATTGACGCCGGGCAAGAGCAACTCGGTCGCCGCATACACTATTCTCAGAATGACTTGGTTGAGTAC
TCACCAGTCACAGAAAAGCATCTTACGGATGGCATGACAGTAAGAGAATTATGCAGTGCTGCCATAACCA
TGAGTGATAACACTGCGGCCAACTTACTTCTGACAACGATCGGAGGACCGAAGGAGCTAACCGCTTTTTT
GCACAACATGGGGGATCATGTAACTCGCCTTGATCGTTGGGAACCGGAGCTGAATGAAGCCATACCAAAC
GACGAGCGTGACACCACGATGCCTGTAGCAATGGCAACAACGTTGCGCAAACTATTAACTGGCGAACTAC
TTACTCTAGCTTCCCGGCAACAATTAATAGACTGGATGGAGGCGGATAAAGTTGCAGGACCACTTCTGCG
CTCGGCCCTTCCGGCTGGCTGGTTTATTGCTGATAAATCTGGAGCCGGTGAGCGTGGGTCTCGCGGTATC
ATTGCAGCACTGGGGCCAGATGGTAAGCCCTCCCGTATCGTAGTTATCTACACGACGGGGAGTCAGGCAA
CTATGGATGAACGAAATAGACAGATCGCTGAGATAGGTGCCTCACTGATTAAGCATTGGTAACTGTCAGA
CCAAGTTTACTCATATATACTTTAGATTGATTTAAAACTTCATTTTTAATTTAAAAGGATCTAGGTGAAG
ATCCTTTTTGATAATCTCATGACCAAAATCCCTTAACGTGAGTTTTCGTTCCACTGAGCGTCAGACCCCG
TAGAAAAGATCAAAGGATCTTCTTGAGATCCTTTTTTTCTGCGCGTAATCTGCTGCTTGCAAACAAAAAA
ACCACCGCTACCAGCGGTGGTTTGTTTGCCGGATCAAGAGCTACCAACTCTTTTTCCGAAGGTAACTGGC
TTCAGCAGAGCGCAGATACCAAATACTGTTCTTCTAGTGTAGCCGTAGTTAGGCCACCACTTCAAGAACT
CTGTAGCACCGCCTACATACCTCGCTCTGCTAATCCTGTTACCAGTGGCTGCTGCCAGTGGCGATAAGTC
GTGTCTTACCGGGTTGGACTCAAGACGATAGTTACCGGATAAGGCGCAGCGGTCGGGCTGAACGGGGGGT
TCGTGCACACAGCCCAGCTTGGAGCGAACGACCTACACCGAACTGAGATACCTACAGCGTGAGCTATGAG
AAAGCGCCACGCTTCCCGAAGGGAGAAAGGCGGACAGGTATCCGGTAAGCGGCAGGGTCGGAACAGGAGA
GCGCACGAGGGAGCTTCCAGGGGGAAACGCCTGGTATCTTTATAGTCCTGTCGGGTTTCGCCACCTCTGA
CTTGAGCGTCGATTTTTGTGATGCTCGTCAGGGGGGCGGAGCCTATGGAAAAACGCCAGCAACGCGGCCT
TTTTACGGTTCCTGGCCTTTTGCTGGCCTTTTGCTCACATGTTCTTTCCTGCGTTATCCCCTGATTCTGT
GGATAACCGTATTACCGCCTTTGAGTGAGCTGATACCGCTCGCCGCAGCCGAACGACCGAGCGCAGCGAG
TCAGTGAGCGAGGAAGCGGAAGAGCGCCCAATACGCAAACCGCCTCTCCCCGCGCGTTGGCCGATTCATT
AATGCAGCTGGCACGACAGGTTTCCCGACTGGAAAGCGGGCAGTGAGCGCAACGCAATTAATGTGAGTTA
GCTCACTCATTAGGCACCCCAGGCTTTACACTTTATGCTTCCGGCTCGTATGTTGTGTGGAATTGTGAGC
GGATAACAATTTCACACAGGAAACAGCTATGACCATGATTACGCCAAGCGCGCAATTAACCCTCACTAAA
GGGAACAAAAGCTGGAGCTCAGTTTATCATTATCAATACTCGCCATTTCAAAGAATACGTAAATAATTAA
TAGTAGTGATTTTCCTAACTTTATTTAGTCAAAAAATTAGCCTTTTAATTCTGCTGTAACCCGTACATGC
CCAAAATAGGGGGCGGGTTACACAGAATATATAACATCGTAGGTGTCTGGGTGAACAGTTTATTCCTGGC
ATCCACTAAATATAATGGAGCCCGCTTTTTAAGCTGGCATCCAGAAAAAAAAAGAATCCCAGCACCAAAA
TATTGTTTTCTTCACCAACCATCAGTTCATAGGTCCATTCTCTTAGCGCAACTACAGAGAACAGGGGCAC
AAACAGGCAAAAAACGGGCACAACCTCAATGGAGTGATGCAACCTGCCTGGAGTAAATGATGACACAAGG
CAATTGACCCACGCATGTATCTATCTCATTTTCTTACACCTTCTATTACCTTCTGCTCTCTCTGATTTGG
AAAAAGCTGAAAAAAAAGGTTGAAACCAGTTCCCTGAAATTATTCCCCTACTTGACTAATAAGTATATAA
AGACGGTAGGTATTGATTGTAATTCTGTAAATCTATTTCTTAAACTTCTTAAATTCTACTTTTATAGTTA
GTCTTTTTTTTAGTTTTAAAACACCAGAACTTAGTTTCGACGGATTCTAGAACTAGTGGATCCCCCATCA
CAAGTTTGTACAAAAAAGCAGGCTTCTATACAATGCTGAACGTCTTGATGAGAGAAGAAGTTTTGTTGGT
TGTCCAAAACTGCTACCACATTATTTTGGTTGCCTTGTTGTCTATCGGTGTTACTTACTTGGCTTCTAAA
GCTTGGAAAAGAGCTACTACCAACAACAGAGAAGAAATCCCAGGTAGATTGGGTTTGCCATTTGTTGGTG
AAACTTTCTCTTTCTTGTCTGCTACCAATTCTACCAGAGGTTGTTACGATTTCGTCAGATTGAGAAGATT
GTGGAATGGTAGATGGTTCAAGACTAGGTTGTTCGGTAAGATCCATATCTTCGTTCCAAATCCAGAAGGT
GCTAGAACTATTTTCGCCAATGATTTCGTCTTGTTCAACAAGGGTTACGTTAAGTCTATGGCTGATGCTG
TTGGTAAAAAGTCTTTGTTGTGTGTTCCAGTCGAATCCCATAAGAGAATTAGAAGGTTGTTGTCCGAACC
TTTCTCTATGACTTCTTTGTCTGCTTTCGTTACCAAGTTCGATAAGTTGTTGTGCGAAAGATTGCAGAAG
TTGGAAGAAAGAGGTAAGTCCTTCAAGGTTTTGGATTTCTGTATGAAGATGACCTTCGATGCTATGTGCG
ATATGTTGATGTCTATCACCGAAGATTCTTTGTTGCAGCAAATTGAAGAGGATTGCAACGCTGTTTCTGA
TGCCATGTTATCCATTCCAATTATGATTCCAGGTACGAGGTACTACAAAGGTATTACCGCTAGAAAAAGG
CTGATGGAAACCTTCAGAGAAATTATCGGTAGACGTAGAAGAGGTGAAGAAACCAGAGAAGATTTCTTGC
AATCCATGTTGCAAAGGGATTCTTTGCCACCATCTGAAAAGTTGGATGACTCCGAAATTATGGACAACTT
GCTGACCTTGATTATTGCTGGTCAAACTACTACAGCTGCTGCTATGATGTGGTCTGTTAAGTTCTTGCAT
GATAACAGGGAAGCCCAAGACATCTTAAGAGAAGAACAATTGTCCATCACCAACATCAAACCAGATGGTG
CTTCTTTGAGTCACGAAGATTTGAACAACATCAGGTACGGTTTGAAGGTTGTCAAAGAAACCTTGAGAAT
GTCCAACGTCTTGTTGTGGTTTCCAAGAGTTGCTTTACAAGATTGCACCATTGAAGGTTACGACATCAAA
AAAGGTTGGCACGTTAACATTGATGCCACCTACATTCATCATGACTCTGACTTGTATAACGACCCCTTGA
AGTTTAACCCAAAGAGATTCGACGAACACCAAAAGCCATATTCCTTTATTCCATTTGGTTCTGGTCCAAG
AACTTGCTTGGGTATTAACATGGCTAAGGTTACCATGTTGGTTTTCTTGCATAGATTGGCTGGTGGTTAT
ACTTGGACTTTGGATGATTTGGATACCTGCTTAGAAAAGAAGGCCCATATTCCAAGATTGAGATCTGGTT
GTCCTATCACCTTGAAGTCCTTGTCTAAAACTATGTTGGAAGCCTAAGACCCAGCTTTCTTGTACAAAGT
GGTGATGGGCTGCAGGAATTCGATATCAAGCTTATCGATACCGTCGACCTCGAGTCATGTAATTAGTTAT
GTCACGCTTACATTCACGCCCTCCCCCCACATCCGCTCTAACCGAAAAGGAAGGAGTTAGACAACCTGAA
GTCTAGGTCCCTATTTATTTTTTTATAGTTATGTTAGTATTAAGAACGTTATTTATATTTCAAATTTTTC
TTTTTTTTCTGTACAGACGCGTGTACGCATGTAACATTATACTGAAAACCTTGCTTGAGAAGGTTTTGGG
ACGCTCGAAGGCTTTAATTTGCGGCCGGTACCCAATTCGCCCTATAGTGAGTCGTATTACGCGCGCTCAC
TGGCCGTCGTTTTACAACGTCGTGACTGGGAAAACCCTGGCGTTACCCAACTTAATCGCCTTGCAGCACA
TCCCCCTTTCGCCAGCTGGCGTAATAGCGAAGAGGCCCGCACCGATCGCCCTTCCCAACAGTTGCGCAGC
CTGAATGGCGAATGG
[124 nt withheld, positions 5546-5669]
C
[91 nt withheld, positions 5671-5761]
A
[49 nt withheld, positions 5763-5811]
CCTTTGACGTTGGAGTCCACGTTCTTT
[37 nt withheld, positions 5839-5875]
ACCCTATCTCGGTCTATTCTTTTGATTTATAAGGGATTTTGCCGATTTCGGCCTATTGGTTAAAAAATGA
GCTGATTTAACAAAAATTTAACGCGAATTTTAACAAAATATTAACGCTTACAATTTCCTGATGCGGTATT
TTCTCCTTACGCATCTGTGCGGTATTTCACACCGCATAGATCGGCAAGTGCACAAACAATACTTAAATAA
ATACTACTCAGTAATAACCTATTTCTTAGCATTTTTGACGAAATTTGCTATTTTGTTAGAGTCTTTTACA
CCATTTGTCTCCACACCTCCGCTTACATCAACACCAATAACGCCATTTAATCTAAGCGCATCACCAACAT
TTTCTGGCGTCAGTCCACCAGCTAACATAAAATGTAAGCTTTCGGGGCTCTCTTGCCTTCCAACCCAGTC
AGAAATCGAGTTCCAATCCAAAAGTTCACCTGTCCCACCTGCTTCTGAATCAAACAAGGGAATAAACGAA
TGAGGTTTCTGTGAAGCTGCACTGAGTAGTATGTTGCAGTCTTTTGGAAATACGAGTCTTTTAATAACTG
GCAAACCGAGGAACTCTTGGTATTCTTGCCACGACTCATCTCCATGCAGTTGGACGATATCAATGCCGTA
ATCATTGACCAGAGCCAAAACATCCTCCTTAGGTTGATTACGAAACACGCCAACCAAGTATTTCGGAGTG
CCTGAACTATTTTTATATGCTTTTACAAGACTTGAAATTTTCCTTGCAATAACCGGGTCAATTGTTCTCT
TTCTATTGGGCACACATATAATACCCAGCAAGTCAGCATCGGAATCTAGAGCACATTCTGCGGCCTCTGT
GCTCTGCAAGCCGCAAACTTTCACCAATGGACCAGAACTACCTGTGAAATTAATAACAGACATACTCCAA
GCTGCCTTTGTGTGCTTAATCACGTATACTCACGTGCTCAATAGTCACCAATGCCCTCCCTCTTGGCCCT
CTCCTTTTCTTTTTTCGACCGAATTAATTCTTAATCGGCAAAAAAAGAAAAGCTCCGGATCAAGATTGTA
CGTAAGGTGACAAGCTATTTTTCAATAAAGAATATCTTCCACTACTGCCATCTGGCGTCATAACTGCAAA
GTACACATATATTACGATGCTGTTCTATTAAATGCTTCCTATATTATATATATAGTAATGTCGTGATCTA
TGGTGCACTCTCAGTACAATCTGCTCTGATGCCGCATAGTTAAGCCAGCCCCGACACCCGCCAACACCCG
CTGACGCGCCCTGACGGGCTTGTCTGCTCCCGGCATCCGCTTACAGACAAGCTGTGACCGTCTCCGGGAG
CTGCATGTGTCAGAGG
